Addgene plasmid #192939: pNW538_pAAVS1-pAP1(2)-FlpO-ABI-P2A-PYL-FlpO-CAG-U1-frt-STOP-frt-U2-GFP-P2A-luc2-ZeoR
Purpose: FlpO-based digitizer circuit driven by AP1 promoter
Depositing lab: Wilson Wong. Depositing organization: Boston University Main Campus. Publication: Engineering digitizer circuits for chemical and genetic screens in human cells. Wong NM, Frias E, Sigoillot FD, Letendre JH, Hild M, Wong WW. Nat Commun. 2021 Oct 22;12(1):6150. doi: 10.1038/s41467-021-26359-9. PubMed 34686672.
Backbone
  Vector backbone: pAAVS1
  Total vector size (bp): 15397
  Vector type: Mammalian Expression, Synthetic Biology
Growth in bacteria
  Bacterial resistance: Ampicillin, 100 μg/mL
  Growth temperature: 37°C
  Growth strain: NEB Stable
  Copy number: Unknown
Gene/Insert 1
  Gene/Insert name: AP1(2)/minTK promoter
  Insert size (bp): 142
Gene/Insert 2
  Gene/Insert name: FlpO-ABI
  Insert size (bp): 2166
Gene/Insert 3
  Gene/Insert name: PYL-FlpO
  Insert size (bp): 708
Gene/Insert 4
  Gene/Insert name: CAG promoter
  Insert size (bp): 1701
Gene/Insert 5
  Gene/Insert name: frt-STOP-frt
  Insert size (bp): 1227
Gene/Insert 6
  Gene/Insert name: GFP
  Insert size (bp): 717
Gene/Insert 7
  Gene/Insert name: luciferase
  Insert size (bp): 1653
Gene/Insert 8
  Gene/Insert name: pPGK
  Insert size (bp): 504
Gene/Insert 9
  Gene/Insert name: Zeocin resistance
  Insert size (bp): 372
Gene/Insert 10
  Gene/Insert name: BFP
  Insert size (bp): 696
Resource information
  A portion of this plasmid was derived from a plasmid made by: AP1(2) short response element sequence is from Affymetrix.
Terms and licenses: Academic/Nonprofit Terms; Industry Terms: Not Available to Industry
How to cite: pNW538_pAAVS1-pAP1(2)-FlpO-ABI-P2A-PYL-FlpO-CAG-U1-frt-STOP-frt-U2-GFP-P2A-luc2-ZeoR was a gift from Wilson Wong (Addgene plasmid # 192939 ; http://n2t.net/addgene:192939 ; RRID:Addgene_192939)
