[The description below was written by a language model from this plasmid's Addgene catalogue record and pLannotate feature annotations shown in this document.]
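Description:
pNW538_pAAVS1-pAP1(2)-FlpO-ABI-P2A-PYL-FlpO-CAG-U1-frt-STOP-frt-U2-GFP-P2A-luc2-ZeoR is a roughly 15.4 kb mammalian synthetic-biology plasmid built on a pAAVS1 donor backbone. Its payload is flanked by left and right homology arms from the AAVS1 safe-harbour site in intron 1 of human PPP1R12C, which suggests targeted integration into human cells. In E. coli it is maintained through a high-copy ColE1/pUC-type origin and selected with ampicillin (AmpR). An SV40 origin is also annotated in the backbone.

The construct encodes a FlpO-based "digitizer" circuit that converts AP1 promoter activity into a recombination-locked output. The sensor module is an AP1(2) response element fused to a minimal HSV thymidine kinase promoter. It drives a split FlpO recombinase: a large FlpO fragment fused to Arabidopsis ABI1, then a P2A site, then PYL1 fused to the short remaining FlpO fragment, with an HA tag fragment annotated between them and a bGH polyadenylation signal at the end. ABI and PYL dimerise in the presence of abscisic acid, so recombinase reconstitution should require both AP1-driven expression and the small molecule.

The output module uses a CAG promoter (CMV enhancer plus chimeric intron) followed by a STOP cassette flanked by minimal FRT sites. This cassette contains a neo coding sequence and an SV40 poly(A). Flp-mediated excision removes it and permanently switches on EGFP-P2A-firefly luciferase, giving strong constitutive fluorescent and luminescent readouts.

A separate PGK promoter expresses the zeocin resistance gene together with TagBFP, for selecting and marking cells that carry the construct. The associated publication title indicates use in chemical and genetic screens in human cells.
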