Features (pLannotate 1.2.2; 38 found; start..end, strand, type, name):
      4..23      +  enhancer       CMV enhancer (fragment): human cytomegalovirus immediate early enhancer
    127..656     -  misc_feature   HA-R: right homology arm from the adeno-associated virus integration site (AAVS1) within intron 1 of the human PPP1R12C gene
    938..1000    +  promoter       Mini-TK promoter: minimal herpes simplex virus (HSV) thymidine kinase promoter
   1062..2249    +  CDS            FLPo (fragment): nuclear-targeted site-specific recombinase FLPo is a mouse codon-optimized fusion between the SV40 nuclear localization signal and a thermostable version of the Saccharomyces cerevisiae site-specific recombinase FLP. Recombination occurs at FRT sequences.
   2292..3224    +  CDS            ABI1 (fragment): P2C56_ARATH - Experimental evidence at protein level: Swiss-Prot protein existence level 1. Key component and repressor of the abscisic acid (ABA) signaling pathway that regulates numerous ABA responses, such as stomatal closure, osmotic water permeability of the plasma membrane (Pos), drought-induced resistance and rhizogenesis, response to glucose, high light stress, seed germination and inhibition of vegetative growth. During the stomatal closure regulation, modulates the inward calcium-channel permeability as well as the actin reorganization in guard cells in response to ABA. Involved in t
   3303..3833    +  CDS            PYL1 (fragment): PYL1_ARATH - Also known as RCAR12. Experimental evidence at protein level: Swiss-Prot protein existence level 1. Receptor for abscisic acid (ABA) required for ABA-mediated responses such as stomatal closure and germination inhibition. Inhibits the activity of group-A protein phosphatases type 2C (PP2Cs) when activated by ABA (PubMed:19407143, PubMed:19855379, PubMed:19893533, PubMed:19898420, PubMed:23844015, PubMed:21658606). Can be activated by both (-)-ABA and (+)-ABA (PubMed:23844015). From Arabidopsis thaliana (Mouse-ear cress).
   3834..3861    +  CDS            3xHA (fragment): three tandem HA epitope tags
   3902..3983    +  CDS            FLPo (fragment): nuclear-targeted site-specific recombinase FLPo is a mouse codon-optimized fusion between the SV40 nuclear localization signal and a thermostable version of the Saccharomyces cerevisiae site-specific recombinase FLP. Recombination occurs at FRT sequences.
   4014..4238    +  polyA_signal   bGH poly(A) signal: bovine growth hormone polyadenylation signal
   4242..4263    +  promoter       SV40 promoter (fragment): SV40 enhancer and early promoter
   4415..4718    +  enhancer       CMV enhancer: human cytomegalovirus immediate early enhancer
   4995..6011    +  intron         chimeric intron: chimera between introns from chicken β-actin and rabbit β-globin
   6129..6162    +  protein_bind   FRT (minimal): supports FLP-mediated excision but not integration (Turan and Bode, 2011) FLP recombinase from the Saccharomyces cerevisiae 2μ plasmid
   6205..6996    +  CDS            neo: KKA2_KLEPN - Also known as kan, nptII. Experimental evidence at protein level: Swiss-Prot protein existence level 1. Resistance to kanamycin, neomycin, paromomycin, ribostamycin, butirosin and gentamicin B. From Klebsiella pneumoniae.
   7020..7172    +  CDS            ble (fragment): BLE_KLEPN - Experimental evidence at protein level: Swiss-Prot protein existence level 1. Binding protein with a strong affinity to the bleomycin family of antibiotics. Binds to CL990; an antimitotic-antibiotic compound. From Klebsiella pneumoniae.
   7179..7313    +  polyA_signal   SV40 poly(A) signal: SV40 polyadenylation signal
   7322..7355    +  protein_bind   FRT (minimal): supports FLP-mediated excision but not integration (Turan and Bode, 2011) FLP recombinase from the Saccharomyces cerevisiae 2μ plasmid
   7411..8127    +  CDS            EGFP: EGFP is a basic (constitutively fluorescent) green fluorescent protein published in 1996, derived from Aequorea victoria. It is reported to be a rapidly-maturing weak dimer with moderate acid sensitivity.
   8194..9846    +  CDS            luciferase: firefly luciferase; luc+; enhanced luc+ version of the luciferase gene
   9871..10095   +  polyA_signal   bGH poly(A) signal: bovine growth hormone polyadenylation signal
  10099..10120   +  promoter       SV40 promoter (fragment): SV40 enhancer and early promoter
  10160..10659   +  promoter       PGK promoter: mouse phosphoglycerate kinase 1 promoter
  10683..11054   +  CDS            ble: BLE_STRHI - Experimental evidence at protein level: Swiss-Prot protein existence level 1. Binding protein with a strong affinity to the bleomycin family of antibiotics. From Streptoalloteichus hindustanus.
  11121..11822   +  CDS            TagBFP: monomeric blue fluorescent protein mammalian codon-optimized
  11834..11918   +  CDS            large T antigen (fragment): large T antigen from SV40 (simian virus 40)
  11941..12062   +  polyA_signal   SV40 poly(A) signal: SV40 polyadenylation signal
  12203..12704   -  misc_feature   HA-L: left homology arm from the adeno-associated virus integration site (AAVS1) within intron 1 of the human PPP1R12C gene
  12928..12950   -  protein_bind   lac operator (fragment): The lac repressor binds to the lac operator to inhibit transcription in E. coli. This inhibition can be relieved by adding lactose or isopropyl-β-D-thiogalactopyranoside (IPTG). lac repressor encoded by lacI
  12954..12984   -  promoter       lac promoter: promoter for the E. coli lac operon
  12999..13020   -  protein_bind   CAP binding site: CAP binding activates transcription in the presence of cAMP. E. coli catabolite activator protein
  13033..13072   -  CDS            lacI (fragment): lac repressor; lacI; The lac repressor binds to the lac operator to inhibit transcription in E. coli. This inhibition can be relieved by adding lactose or isopropyl-β-D-thiogalactopyranoside (IPTG).
  13079..13101   +  promoter       SV40 promoter (fragment): SV40 enhancer and early promoter
  13125..13260   +  rep_origin     SV40 ori: SV40 origin of replication
  13280..13414   +  polyA_signal   SV40 poly(A) signal: SV40 polyadenylation signal
  13416..13470   -  CDS            lacI (fragment): lac repressor; lacI; The lac repressor binds to the lac operator to inhibit transcription in E. coli. This inhibition can be relieved by adding lactose or isopropyl-β-D-thiogalactopyranoside (IPTG).
  13653..14241   -  rep_origin     ori: high-copy-number ColE1/pMB1/pBR322/pUC origin of replication
  14412..15272   -  CDS            AmpR: β-lactamase; bla; confers resistance to ampicillin, carbenicillin, and related antibiotics
  15273..15377   -  promoter       AmpR promoter: bla
>Addgene plasmid #192939 | pNW538_pAAVS1-pAP1(2)-FlpO-ABI-P2A-PYL-FlpO-CAG-U1-frt-STOP-frt-U2-GFP-P2A-luc2-ZeoR | addgene full sequence | sequence record 380399 | Addgene NGS Result
GTCGACATTGATTATTGACTAGTGAAGGGGCAGGAGAGCCAGGGGCATGAGATGGTGGACGAGGAAGGGG
GACAGGGAAGCCTGAGCGCCTCTCCTGGGCTTGCCAAGGACTCAAACCCAGAAGCCCAGAGCAGGGCCTT
AGGGAAGCGGGACCCTGCTCTGGGCGGAGGAATATGTCCCAGATAGCACTGGGGACTCTTTAAGGAAAGA
AGGATGGAGAAAGAGAAAGGGAGTAGAGGCGGCCACGACCTGGTGAACACCTAGGACGCACCATTCTCAC
AAAGGGAGTTTTCCACACGGACACCCCCCTCCTCACCACAGCCCTGCCAGGACGGGGCTGGCTACTGGCC
TTATCTCACAGGTAAAACTGACGCACGGAGGAACAATATAAATTGGGGACTAGAAAGGTGAAGAGCCAAA
GTTAGAACTCAGGACCAACTTATTCTGATTTTGTTTTTCCAAACTGCTTCTCCTCTTGGGAAGTGTAAGG
AAGCTGCAGCACCAGGATCAGTGAAACGCACCAGACAGCCGCGTCAGAGCAGCTCAGGTTCTGGGAGAGG
GTAGCGCAGGGTGGCCACTGAGAACCGGGCAGGTCACGCATCCCCCCCTTCCCTCCCACCCCCTGCCAAG
CTCTCCCTCCCAGGATCCTCTCTGGCTCCATCGTAAGCAAACCTTAGAGGTTCTGGCAAGGAGAGAGATG
GCTCCAGGAAATGGGGGTGTGTCACCAGATAAGGAATCTGCCTAACAGGAGGTGGGGGTTAGACCCAATA
TCAGGAGACTAGGAAGGAGGAGGCCTAAGGATGGGGCTTTTCTGTCACCAATCGCCGGCGAATTCGCGGC
CGCCTTACGCGTGCTAGCTGACTAATGACTAATGACTAATGACTAATGACTAATGACTAATGACTAATGA
CTAAAGATCTGGGTATATAGTTTAAACTTCGCATATTAAGGTGACGCGTGTGGCCTCGAACACCGAGCGA
CCCTGCAGCGACCCGCTTAAGATCCATTACTCGCATCCATTCTCAGGCTGTCTCGTCTCGTCTCGGCCGG
CCGCCGCCACCATGAGCCAGTTCGACATCCTGTGCAAGACCCCCCCCAAGGTGCTGGTGCGGCAGTTCGT
GGAGAGATTCGAGAGGCCCAGCGGCGAGAAGATCGCCAGCTGTGCCGCCGAGCTGACCTACCTGTGCTGG
ATGATCACCCACAACGGCACCGCCATCAAGAGGGCCACCTTCATGAGCTACAACACCATCATCAGCAACA
GCCTGAGCTTCGACATCGTGAACAAGAGCCTGCAGTTCAAGTACAAGACCCAGAAGGCCACCATCCTGGA
GGCCAGCCTGAAGAAGCTGATCCCCGCCTGGGAGTTCACCATCATCCCTTACAACGGCCAGAAGCACCAG
AGCGACATCACCGACATCGTGTCCAGCCTGCAGCTGCAGTTCGAGAGCAGCGAGGAGGCCGACAAGGGCA
ACAGCCACAGCAAGAAGATGCTGAAGGCCCTGCTGTCCGAGGGCGAGAGCATCTGGGAGATCACCGAGAA
GATCCTGAACAGCTTCGAGTACACCAGCAGGTTCACCAAGACCAAGACCCTGTACCAGTTCCTGTTCCTG
GCCACATTCATCAACTGCGGCAGGTTCAGCGACATCAAGAACGTGGACCCCAAGAGCTTCAAGCTGGTGC
AGAACAAGTACCTGGGCGTGATCATTCAGTGCCTGGTGACCGAGACCAAGACAAGCGTGTCCAGGCACAT
CTACTTTTTCAGCGCCAGAGGCAGGATCGACCCCCTGGTGTACCTGGACGAGTTCCTGAGGAACAGCGAG
CCCGTGCTGAAGAGAGTGAACAGGACCGGCAACAGCAGCAGCAACAAGCAGGAGTACCAGCTGCTGAAGG
ACAACCTGGTGCGCAGCTACAACAAGGCCCTGAAGAAGAACGCCCCCTACCCCATCTTCGCTATCAAGAA
CGGCCCTAAGAGCCACATCGGCAGGCACCTGATGACCAGCTTTCTGAGCATGAAGGGCCTGACCGAGCTG
ACAAACGTGGTGGGCAACTGGAGCGACAAGAGGGCCTCCGCCGTGGCCAGGACCACCTACACCCACCAGA
TCACCGCCATCCCCGACCACTACTTCGCCCTGGTGTCCAGGTACTACGCCTACGACCCCATCAGCAAGGA
GATGATCGCCCTGAAGGACGAGACCAACCCCATCGAGGAGTGGCAGCACATCGAGCAGCTGAAGGGCAGC
GCCGAGGGCTCCGGAGGGTCTGGCTCCGGATCAAGTGGTGGCAGCGGTACCCCTTTGTATGGTTTTACTT
CGATTTGTGGAAGAAGACCTGAGATGGAAGATGCTGTTTCGACTATACCAAGATTCCTTCAATCTTCCTC
TGGTTCGATGTTAGATGGTCGGTTTGATCCTCAATCCGCCGCTCATTTCTTCGGTGTTTACGACGGCCAT
GGCGGTTCTCAGGTAGCGAACTATTGTAGAGAGAGGATGCATTTGGCTTTGGCGGAGGAGATAGCTAAGG
AGAAACCGATGCTCTGCGATGGTGATACGTGGCTGGAGAAGTGGAAGAAAGCTCTTTTCAACTCGTTCCT
GAGAGTTGACTCGGAGATTGGGTCAGTTGCGCCGGAGACGGTTGGGTCAACGTCGGTGGTTGCCGTTGTT
TTCCCGTCTCACATCTTCGTCGCTAACTGCGGTGACTCTAGAGCCGTTCTTTGCCGCGGCAAAACTGCAC
TTCCATTATCCGTTGACCATAAACCGGATAGAGAAGATGAAGCTGCGAGGATTGAAGCCGCAGGAGGGAA
AGTGATTCAGTGGAATGGAGCTCGTGTTTTCGGTGTTCTCGCCATGTCGAGATCCATTGGCGATAGATAC
TTGAAACCATCCATCATTCCTGATCCGGAAGTGACGGCTGTGAAGAGAGTAAAAGAAGATGATTGTCTGA
TTTTGGCGAGTGACGGGGTTTGGGATGTAATGACGGATGAAGAAGCGTGTGAGATGGCAAGGAAGCGGAT
TCTCTTGTGGCACAAGAAAAACGCGGTGGCTGGGGATGCATCGTTGCTCGCGGATGAGCGGAGAAAGGAA
GGGAAAGATCCTGCGGCGATGTCCGCGGCTGAGTATTTGTCAAAGCTGGCGATACAGAGAGGAAGCAAAG
ACAACATAAGTGTGGTGGTGGTTGATTTGAAGGATTACAAGGACGATGACGATAAGCCCAAGAAAAAGCG
GAAGGTGGGAAGCGGAGCTACTAACTTCAGCCTGCTGAAGCAGGCTGGAGACGTGGAGGAGAACCCTGGA
CCTATGGCGCCAACTCAAGACGAGTTCACCCAACTCTCCCAATCAATCGCCGAGTTCCACACGTACCAAC
TCGGTAACGGCCGTTGCTCATCTCTCCTAGCTCAGCGAATCCACGCGCCGCCGGAAACAGTATGGTCCGT
GGTGAGACGTTTCGATAGGCCACAGATTTACAAACACTTCATCAAAAGCTGTAACGTGAGTGAAGATTTC
GAGATGCGAGTGGGATGCACGCGCGACGTGAACGTGATAAGTGGATTACCGGCGAATACGTCTCGAGAGA
GATTAGATCTGTTGGACGATGATCGGAGAGTGACTGGGTTTAGTATAACCGGTGGTGAACATAGGCTGAG
GAATTATAAATCGGTTACGACGGTTCATAGATTTGAGAAAGAAGAAGAAGAAGAAAGGATCTGGACCGTT
GTTTTGGAATCTTATGTTGTTGATGTACCGGAAGGTAATTCGGAGGAAGATACGAGATTGTTTGCTGATA
CGGTTATTAGATTGAATCTTCAGAAACTTGCTTCGATCACTGAAGCTATGAACTACCCATACGATGTTCC
AGATTACGCTTCCGGAGGGTCTGGCTCCGGATCAAGTGGTGGCAGCGGTACCAGCATCAGATACCCCGCC
TGGAACGGCATCATCAGCCAGGAGGTGCTGGACTACCTGAGCAGCTACATCAACAGGCGGATCCCCAAGA
AAAAGCGGAAGGTGTGAGAATTCCTGTGCCTTCTAGTTGCCAGCCATCTGTTGTTTGCCCCTCCCCCGTG
CCTTCCTTGACCCTGGAAGGTGCCACTCCCACTGTCCTTTCCTAATAAAATGAGGAAATTGCATCGCATT
GTCTGAGTAGGTGTCATTCTATTCTGGGGGGTGGGGTGGGGCAGGACAGCAAGGGGGAGGATTGGGAAGA
CAATAGCAGGCATGCTGGGGATGCGGTGGGCTCTATGGCTTCTGAGGCGGAAAGAACCAGCTGGGGCTCT
AGGGGGTATCCCCACGCGCCCTGTAGCGGTATACGCTGGGAGTTCGTAGACGGAAACAAACGCAGAATCC
AAGCGCCCGGGCACTAGTTATTAATAGTAATCAATTACGGGGTCATTAGTTCATAGCCCATATATGGAGT
TCCGCGTTACATAACTTACGGTAAATGGCCCGCCTGGCTGACCGCCCAACGACCCCCGCCCATTGACGTC
AATAATGACGTATGTTCCCATAGTAACGCCAATAGGGACTTTCCATTGACGTCAATGGGTGGAGTATTTA
CGGTAAACTGCCCACTTGGCAGTACATCAAGTGTATCATATGCCAAGTACGCCCCCTATTGACGTCAATG
ACGGTAAATGGCCCGCCTGGCATTATGCCCAGTACATGACCTTATGGGACTTTCCTACTTGGCAGTACAT
CTACGTATTAGTCATCGCTATTACCATGGTCGAGGTGAGCCCCACGTTCTGCTTCACTCTCCCCATCTCC
CCCCCCTCCCCACCCCCAATTTTGTATTTATTTATTTTTTAATTATTTTGTGCAGCGATGGGGGCGGGGG
GGGGGGGGCGCGCGCCAGGCGGGGCGGGGSGGGGSGGGGGGGGGGGSGGGGSGRGGSGGRGRGGKGSGGC
GGCAGCCAATCAGAGCGGCGCGCTCCGAAAGTTTCCTTTTATGGCGAGGCGGCGGCGGCGGCGGCCCTAT
AAAAAGCGAAGCGCGCGGCGGGCGGGAGTCGCTGCGCGCTGCCTTCGCCCCGTGCCCCGCTCCGCCGCCG
CCTCGCGCCGCCCGCCCCGGCTCTGACTGACCGCGTTACTCCCACAGGTGAGCGGGCGGGACGGCCCTTC
TCCTCCGGGCTGTAATTAGCGCTTGGTTTAATGACGGCTTGTTTCTTTTCTGTGGCTGCGTGAAAGCCTT
GAGGGGCTCCGGGAGGGCCCTTTGTGCGGGGGGAGCGGCTCGGGGGGTGCGTGCGTGTGTGTGTGCGTGG
GGAGCGCCGCGTGCGGCTCCGCGCTGCCCGGCGGCTGTGAGCGCTGCGGGCGCGGCGCGGGGCTTTGTGC
GCTCCGCAGTGTGCGCGAGGGGAGCGCGGCCGGGGGCGGTGCCCCGCGGTGCGGGGGGGGCTGCGAGGGG
AACAAAGGCTGCGTGCGGGGTGTGTGCGTGGGGGGGTGAGCAGGGGGTGTGGGCGCGTCGGTCGGGCTGC
AACCCCCCCTGCACCCCCCTCCCCGAGTTGCTGAGCACGGCCCGGCTTCGGGTGCGGGGCTCCGTACGGG
GCGTGGCGCGGGGCTCGCCGTGCCGGGCGGGGGGTGGCGGCAGGTGGGGGTGCCGGGCGGGGCGGGGCCG
CCTCGGGCCGGGGRGGGCTCGGGGGRGGGGCGCGGCGGCCCCCGGAGCGCCGGCGGCTGTCGAGGCGCGG
CGAGCCGCAGCCATTGCCTTTTATGGTAATCGTGCGAGAGGGCGCAGGGACTTCCTTTGTCCCAAATCTG
TGCGGAGCCGAAATCTGGGAGGCGCCGCCGCACCCCCTCTAGCGGGCGCGGGGCGAAGCGGTGCGGCGCC
GGCAGGAAGGAAATGGGCGGGGAGGGCCTTCGTGCGTCGCCGCGCCGCCGTCCCCTTCTCCCTCTCCAGC
CTCGGGGCTGTCCGCGGGGGGACGGCTGCCTTCGGGGGGGACGGGGCAGGGCGGGGTTCGGCTTCTGGCG
TGTGACCGGCGGCTCTAGAGCCTCTGCTAACCATGTTCATGCCTTCTTCTTTTTCCTACAGCTCCTGGGC
AACGTGCTGGTTATTGTGCTGTCTCATCATTTTGGCAAAGAATTGATTAATTCGAGCGAAGCACTGAAGG
TCCTCAATCGCACTGGAAACATCAAGGTCGATTTAAATGAAGTTCCTATTCTCTAGAAAGTATAGGAACT
TCCGGATTTGATCTGATCAAGAGACAGGATGAGGATCGTTTCGCATGATTGAACAAGATGGATTGCACGC
AGGTTCTCCGGCCGCTTGGGTGGAGAGGCTATTCGGCTATGACTGGGCACAACAGACAATCGGCTGCTCT
GATGCCGCCGTGTTCCGGCTGTCAGCGCAGGGGCGCCCGGTTCTTTTTGTCAAGACCGACCTGTCCGGTG
CCCTGAATGAACTGCAGGACGAGGCAGCGCGGCTATCGTGGCTGGCCACGACGGGCGTTCCTTGCGCAGC
TGTGCTCGACGTTGTCACTGAAGCGGGAAGGGACTGGCTGCTATTGGGCGAAGTGCCGGGGCAGGATCTC
CTGTCATCTCACCTTGCTCCTGCCGAGAAAGTATCCATCATGGCTGATGCAATGCGGCGGCTGCATACGC
TTGATCCGGCTACCTGCCCATTCGACCACCAAGCGAAACATCGCATCGAGCGAGCACGTACTCGGATGGA
AGCCGGTCTTGTCGATCAGGATGATCTGGACGAAGAGCATCAGGGGCTCGCGCCAGCCGAACTGTTCGCC
AGGCTCAAGGCGCGCATGCCCGACGGCGAGGATCTCGTCGTGACCCATGGCGATGCCTGCTTGCCGAATA
TCATGGTGGAAAATGGCCGCTTTTCTGGATTCATCGACTGTGGCCGGCTGGGTGTGGCGGACCGCTATCA
GGACATAGCGTTGGCTACCCGTGATATTGCTGAAGAGCTTGGCGGCGAATGGGCTGACCGCTTCCTCGTG
CTTTACGGTATCGCCGCTCCCGATTCGCAGCGCATCGCCTTCTATCGCCTTCTTGACGAGTTCTTCTGAG
CGGGACTCTGGGGTTCGAAATGACCGACCAAGCGACGCCCAACCTGCCATCACGAGATTTCGATTCCACC
GCCGCCTTCTATGAAAGGTTGGGCTTCGGAATCGTTTTCCGGGACGCCGGCTGGATGATCCTCCAGCGCG
GGGATCTCATGCTGGAGTTCTTCGCCCACCCCATCGATAACTTGTTTATTGCAGCTTATAATGGTTACAA
ATAAAGCAATAGCATCACAAATTTCACAAATAAAGCATTTTTTTCACTGCATTCTAGTTGTGGTTTGTCC
AAACTCATCAATGTATCTTATCATGTCTGGATCAAATCCGAGAAGTTCCTATTCTCTAGAAAGTATAGGA
ACTTCTCGCGACTGACCTCCTGCCAGCAATAGTAAGACAACACGCAAAGTCGCCGCCACCATGGTGAGCA
AGGGCGAGGAGCTGTTCACCGGGGTGGTGCCCATCCTGGTCGAGCTGGACGGCGACGTAAACGGCCACAA
GTTCAGCGTGTCCGGCGAGGGCGAGGGCGATGCCACCTACGGCAAGCTGACCCTGAAGTTCATCTGCACC
ACCGGCAAGCTGCCCGTGCCCTGGCCCACCCTCGTGACCACCCTGACCTACGGCGTGCAGTGCTTCAGCC
GCTACCCCGACCACATGAAGCAGCACGACTTCTTCAAGTCCGCCATGCCCGAAGGCTACGTCCAGGAGCG
CACCATCTTCTTCAAGGACGACGGCAACTACAAGACCCGCGCCGAGGTGAAGTTCGAGGGCGACACCCTG
GTGAACCGCATCGAGCTGAAGGGCATCGACTTCAAGGAGGACGGCAACATCCTGGGGCACAAGCTGGAGT
ACAACTACAACAGCCACAACGTCTATATCATGGCCGACAAGCAGAAGAACGGCATCAAGGTGAACTTCAA
GATCCGCCACAACATCGAGGACGGCAGCGTGCAGCTCGCCGACCACTACCAGCAGAACACCCCCATCGGC
GACGGCCCCGTGCTGCTGCCCGACAACCACTACCTGAGCACCCAGTCCGCCCTGAGCAAAGACCCCAACG
AGAAGCGCGATCACATGGTCCTGCTGGAGTTCGTGACCGCCGCCGGGATCACTCTCGGCATGGACGAGCT
GTACAAGGGAAGCGGAGCTACTAACTTCAGCCTGCTGAAGCAGGCTGGAGACGTGGAGGAGAACCCTGGA
CCTATGGAAGACGCCAAAAACATAAAGAAAGGCCCGGCGCCATTCTATCCGCTGGAAGATGGAACCGCTG
GAGAGCAACTGCATAAGGCTATGAAGAGATACGCCCTGGTTCCTGGAACAATTGCTTTTACAGATGCACA
TATCGAGGTGGACATCACTTACGCTGAGTACTTCGAAATGTCCGTTCGGTTGGCAGAAGCTATGAAACGA
TATGGGCTGAATACAAATCACAGAATCGTCGTATGCAGTGAAAACTCTCTTCAATTCTTTATGCCGGTGT
TGGGCGCGTTATTTATCGGAGTTGCAGTTGCGCCCGCGAACGACATTTATAATGAACGTGAATTGCTCAA
CAGTATGGGCATTTCGCAGCCTACCGTGGTGTTCGTTTCCAAAAAGGGGTTGCAAAAAATTTTGAACGTG
CAAAAAAAGCTCCCAATCATCCAAAAAATTATTATCATGGATTCTAAAACGGATTACCAGGGATTTCAGT
CGATGTACACGTTCGTCACATCTCATCTACCTCCCGGTTTTAATGAATACGATTTTGTGCCAGAGTCCTT
CGATAGGGACAAGACAATTGCACTGATCATGAACTCCTCTGGATCTACTGGTCTGCCTAAAGGTGTCGCT
CTGCCTCATAGAACTGCCTGCGTGAGATTCTCGCATGCCAGAGATCCTATTTTTGGCAATCAAATCATTC
CGGATACTGCGATTTTAAGTGTTGTTCCATTCCATCACGGTTTTGGAATGTTTACTACACTCGGATATTT
GATATGTGGATTTCGAGTCGTCTTAATGTATAGATTTGAAGAAGAGCTGTTTCTGAGGAGCCTTCAGGAT
TACAAGATTCAAAGTGCGCTGCTGGTGCCAACCCTATTCTCCTTCTTCGCCAAAAGCACTCTGATTGACA
AATACGATTTATCTAATTTACACGAAATTGCTTCTGGTGGCGCTCCCCTCTCTAAGGAAGTCGGGGAAGC
GGTTGCCAAGAGGTTCCATCTGCCAGGTATCAGGCAAGGATATGGGCTCACTGAGACTACATCAGCTATT
CTGATTACACCCGAGGGGGATGATAAACCGGGCGCGGTCGGTAAAGTTGTTCCATTTTTTGAAGCGAAGG
TTGTGGATCTGGATACCGGGAAAACGCTGGGCGTTAATCAAAGAGGCGAACTGTGTGTGAGAGGTCCTAT
GATTATGTCCGGTTATGTAAACAATCCGGAAGCGACCAACGCCTTGATTGACAAGGATGGATGGCTACAT
TCTGGAGACATAGCTTACTGGGACGAAGACGAACACTTCTTCATCGTTGACCGCCTGAAGTCTCTGATTA
AGTACAAAGGCTATCAGGTGGCTCCCGCTGAATTGGAATCCATCTTGCTCCAACACCCCAACATCTTCGA
CGCAGGTGTCGCAGGTCTTCCCGACGATGACGCCGGTGAACTTCCCGCCGCCGTTGTTGTTTTGGAGCAC
GGAAAGACGATGACGGAAAAAGAGATCGTGGATTACGTCGCCAGTCAAGTAACAACCGCGAAAAAGTTGC
GCGGAGGAGTTGTGTTTGTGGACGAAGTACCGAAAGGTCTTACCGGAAAACTCGACGCAAGAAAAATCAG
AGAGATCCTCATAAAGGCCAAGAAGGGCGGAAAGATCGCCGTGTAAGATACTGATCCCTGCAGGGGTACC
CTGTGCCTTCTAGTTGCCAGCCATCTGTTGTTTGCCCCTCCCCCGTGCCTTCCTTGACCCTGGAAGGTGC
CACTCCCACTGTCCTTTCCTAATAAAATGAGGAAATTGCATCGCATTGTCTGAGTAGGTGTCATTCTATT
CTGGGGGGTGGGGTGGGGCAGGACAGCAAGGGGGAGGATTGGGAAGACAATAGCAGGCATGCTGGGGATG
CGGTGGGCTCTATGGCTTCTGAGGCGGAAAGAACCAGCTGGGGCTCTAGGGGGTATCCCCACGCGCCCTG
TAGCGTACCGGGTAGGGGAGGCGCTTTTCCCAAGGCAGTCTGGAGCATGCGCTTTAGCAGCCCCGCTGGG
CACTTGGCGCTACACAAGTGGCCTCTGGCCTCGCACACATTCCACATCCACCGGTAGGCGCCAACCGGCT
CCGTTCTTTGGTGGCCCCTTCGCGCCACCTTCTACTCCTCCCCTAGTCAGGAAGTTCCCCCCCGCCCCGC
AGCTCGCGTCGTGCAGGACGTGACAAATGGAAGTAGCACGTCTCACTAGTCTCGTGCAGATGGACAGCAC
CGCTGAGCAATGGAAGCGGGTAGGCCTTTGGGGCAGCGGCCAATAGCAGCTTTGCTCCTTCGCTTTCTGG
GCTCAGAGGCTGGGAAGGGGTGGGTCCGGGGGCGGGCTCAGGGGCGGGCTCAGGGGCGGGGCGGGCGCCC
GAAGGTCCTCCGGAGGCCCGGCATTCTGCACGCTTCAAAAGCGCACGTCTGCCGCGCTGTTCTCCTCTTC
CTCATCTCCGGGCCTTTCGATATCTCGCACAGTGCCGCCACCATGGCCAAGCTGACAAGCGCCGTGCCTG
TGCTGACCGCCAGAGATGTGGCTGGCGCCGTGGAATTTTGGACCGACAGACTGGGCTTCAGCCGGGACTT
CGTGGAAGATGACTTCGCCGGCGTCGTGCGGGACGACGTGACCCTGTTTATCTCCGCCGTGCAGGACCAG
GTGGTGCCCGATAATACTCTGGCCTGGGTGTGGGTGCGCGGCCTGGATGAACTGTATGCCGAGTGGAGCG
AGGTGGTGTCCACCAACTTCAGGGATGCCAGCGGCCCTGCCATGACCGAGATTGGAGAACAGCCCTGGGG
CAGAGAGTTCGCCCTGAGAGATCCTGCCGGCAACTGCGTGCACTTCGTGGCCGAGGAACAGGACGGAAGC
GGAGCTACTAACTTCAGCCTGCTGAAGCAGGCTGGAGACGTGGAGGAGAACCCTGGACCTATGAGCGAGC
TGATTAAGGAGAACATGCACATGAAGCTGTACATGGAGGGCACCGTGGACAACCATCACTTCAAGTGCAC
ATCCGAGGGCGAAGGCAAGCCCTACGAGGGCACCCAGACCATGAGAATCAAGGTGGTCGAGGGCGGCCCT
CTCCCCTTCGCCTTCGACATCCTGGCTACTAGCTTCCTCTACGGCAGCAAGACCTTCATCAACCACACCC
AGGGCATCCCCGACTTCTTCAAGCAGTCCTTCCCTGAGGGCTTCACATGGGAGAGAGTCACCACATACGA
AGACGGGGGCGTGCTGACCGCTACCCAGGACACCAGCCTCCAGGACGGCTGCCTCATCTACAACGTCAAG
ATCAGAGGGGTGAACTTCACATCCAACGGCCCTGTGATGCAGAAGAAAACACTCGGCTGGGAGGCCTTCA
CCGAGACGCTGTACCCCGCTGACGGCGGCCTGGAAGGCAGAAACGACATGGCCCTGAAGCTCGTGGGCGG
GAGCCATCTGATCGCAAACATCAAGACCACATATAGATCCAAGAAACCCGCTAAGAACCTCAAGATGCCT
GGCGTCTACTATGTGGACTACAGACTGGAAAGAATCAAGGAGGCCAACAACGAGACCTACGTCGAGCAGC
ACGAGGTGGCAGTGGCCAGATACTGCGACCTCCCTAGCAAACTGGGGCACAAGCTTAATTAAATCTAGAT
AACTGATCATAATCAGCCATACCACATTTGTAGAGGTTTTACTTGCTTTAAAAAACCTCCCACACCTCCC
CCTGAACCTGAAACATAAAATGAATGCAATTGTTGTTGTTAACTTGTTTATTGCAGCTTATAATGGTTAC
AAATAAAGCAATAGCATCACAAATTTCACAAATAAAGCATTTTTTTCACTGCATTCTAGTTGTGGTTTGT
CCAAACTCATCAATGTATCTTAGGCGCGCCCTGTCCCTAGTGGCCCCACTGTGGGGTGGAGGGGACAGAT
AAAAGTACCCAGAACCAGAGCCACATTAACCGGCCCTGGGAATATAAGGTGGTCCCAGCTCGGGGACACA
GGATCCCTGGAGGCAGCAAACATGCTGTCCTGAAGTGGACATAGGGGCCCGGGTTGGAGGAAGAAGACTA
GCTGAGCTCTCGGACCCCTGGAAGATGCCATGACAGGGGGCTGGAAGAGCTAGCACAGACTAGAGAGGTA
AGGGGGGTAGGGGAGCTGCCCAAATGAAAGGAGTGAGAGGTGACCCGAATCCACAGGAGAACGGGGTGTC
CAGGCAAAGAAAGCAAGAGGATGGAGAGGTGGCTAAAGCCAGGGAGACGGGGTACTTTGGGGTTGTCCAG
AAAAACGGTGATGATGCAGGCCTACAAGAAGGGGAGGCGGGACGCAAGGGAGACATCCGTCGGAGAAGGC
CATCCTAAGAAACGAGAGATGGCACAGGCCCCAGAAGGAGAAGGAAAAGGGAACCCAGCGAGTGAAGACG
GCATGGGGTTGGGTGAGGGAGGAGAGATGCCCGGAGAGGACCCAGACACGGGGAGGATCCGCTCAGAGGA
CATCACGTGGTGCAGCGCCGAGAAGGAAGTGCTCCGGAAAGAGCATCCTTGGGCAGCAACACAGCAGAGA
GCAAGGGGAAGAGGGAGTGGAGGAAGACGGAACCTGAAGGAGGCGGCAGGGAAGGATCTGGGCCAGCCGT
AGAGGTGACCCAGGCCACAAGCTGCAGACAGAAAGCGGCACAGGCCCAGGGGAGAGAATGCCCTCGACCT
GCAGCCCAAGCTTGGCGTAATCATGGTCATAGCTGTTTCCTGTGTGAAATTGTTATCCGCTCACAATTCC
ACACAACATACGAGCCGGAAGCATAAAGTGTAAAGCCTGGGGTGCCTAATGAGTGAGCTAACTCACATTA
ATTGCGTTGCGCTCACTGCCCGCTTTCCAGTCGGGAAACCTGTCGTGCCAGCGGATCCGCATCTCAATTA
GTCAGCAACCATAGTCCCGCCCCTAACTCCGCCCATCCCGCCCCTAACTCCGCCCAGTTCCGCCCATTCT
CCGCCCCATGGCTGACTAATTTTTTTTATTTATGCAGAGGCCGAGGCCGCCTCGGCCTCTGAGCTATTCC
AGAAGTAGTGAGGAGGCTTTTTTGGAGGCCTAGGCTTTTGCAAAAAGCTAACTTGTTTATTGCAGCTTAT
AATGGTTACAAATAAAGCAATAGCATCACAAATTTCACAAATAAAGCATTTTTTTCACTGCATTCTAGTT
GTGGTTTGTCCAAACTCATCAATGTATCTTATCATGTCTGGATCCGCTGCATTAATGAATCGGCCAACGC
GCGGGGAGAGGCGGTTTGCGTATTGGGCGCTCTTCCGCTTCCTCGCTCACTGACTCGCTGCGCTCGGTCG
TTCGGCTGCGGCGAGCGGTATCAGCTCACTCAAAGGCGGTAATACGGTTATCCACAGAATCAGGGGATAA
CGCAGGAAAGAACATGTGAGCAAAAGGCCAGCAAAAGGCCAGGAACCGTAAAAAGGCCGCGTTGCTGGCG
TTTTTCCATAGGCTCCGCCCCCCTGACGAGCATCACAAAAATCGACGCTCAAGTCAGAGGTGGCGAAACC
CGACAGGACTATAAAGATACCAGGCGTTTCCCCCTGGAAGCTCCCTCGTGCGCTCTCCTGTTCCGACCCT
GCCGCTTACCGGATACCTGTCCGCCTTTCTCCCTTCGGGAAGCGTGGCGCTTTCTCATAGCTCACGCTGT
AGGTATCTCAGTTCGGTGTAGGTCGTTCGCTCCAAGCTGGGCTGTGTGCACGAACCCCCCGTTCAGCCCG
ACCGCTGCGCCTTATCCGGTAACTATCGTCTTGAGTCCAACCCGGTAAGACACGACTTATCGCCACTGGC
AGCAGCCACTGGTAACAGGATTAGCAGAGCGAGGTATGTAGGCGGTGCTACAGAGTTCTTGAAGTGGTGG
CCTAACTACGGCTACACTAGAAGAACAGTATTTGGTATCTGCGCTCTGCTGAAGCCAGTTACCTTCGGAA
AAAGAGTTGGTAGCTCTTGATCCGGCAAACAAACCACCGCTGGTAGCGGTGGTTTTTTTGTTTGCAAGCA
GCAGATTACGCGCAGAAAAAAAGGATCTCAAGAAGATCCTTTGATCTTTTCTACGGGGTCTGACGCTCAG
TGGAACGAAAACTCACGTTAAGGGATTTTGGTCATGAGATTATCAAAAAGGATCTTCACCTAGATCCTTT
TAAATTAAAAATGAAGTTTTAAATCAATCTAAAGTATATATGAGTAAACTTGGTCTGACAGTTACCAATG
CTTAATCAGTGAGGCACCTATCTCAGCGATCTGTCTATTTCGTTCATCCATAGTTGCCTGACTCCCCGTC
GTGTAGATAACTACGATACGGGAGGGCTTACCATCTGGCCCCAGTGCTGCAATGATACCGCGAGACCCAC
GCTCACCGGCTCCAGATTTATCAGCAATAAACCAGCCAGCCGGAAGGGCCGAGCGCAGAAGTGGTCCTGC
AACTTTATCCGCCTCCATCCAGTCTATTAATTGTTGCCGGGAAGCTAGAGTAAGTAGTTCGCCAGTTAAT
AGTTTGCGCAACGTTGTTGCCATTGCTACAGGCATCGTGGTGTCACGCTCGTCGTTTGGTATGGCTTCAT
TCAGCTCCGGTTCCCAACGATCAAGGCGAGTTACATGATCCCCCATGTTGTGCAAAAAAGCGGTTAGCTC
CTTCGGTCCTCCGATCGTTGTCAGAAGTAAGTTGGCCGCAGTGTTATCACTCATGGTTATGGCAGCACTG
CATAATTCTCTTACTGTCATGCCATCCGTAAGATGCTTTTCTGTGACTGGTGAGTACTCAACCAAGTCAT
TCTGAGAATAGTGTATGCGGCGACCGAGTTGCTCTTGCCCGGCGTCAATACGGGATAATACCGCGCCACA
TAGCAGAACTTTAAAAGTGCTCATCATTGGAAAACGTTCTTCGGGGCGAAAACTCTCAAGGATCTTACCG
CTGTTGAGATCCAGTTCGATGTAACCCACTCGTGCACCCAACTGATCTTCAGCATCTTTTACTTTCACCA
GCGTTTCTGGGTGAGCAAAAACAGGAAGGCAAAATGCCGCAAAAAAGGGAATAAGGGCGACACGGAAATG
TTGAATACTCATACTCTTCCTTTTTCAATATTATTGAAGCATTTATCAGGGTTATTGTCTCATGAGCGGA
TACATATTTGAATGTATTTAGAAAAATAAACAAATAGGGGTTCCGCGCACATTTCCCCGAAAAGTGCCAC
CTG
